Addgene plasmid #228306: pMT1344
Purpose: 2,4-Diacetylphloroglucinol (DAPG)-regulatable EGFP expression
Depositing lab: Jun Ishii. Depositing organization: Kobe University. Publication: Designing strong inducible synthetic promoters in yeasts. Tominaga M, Shima Y, Nozaki K, Ito Y, Someda M, Shoya Y, Hashii N, Obata C, Matsumoto-Kitano M, Suematsu K, Matsukawa T, Hosoya K, Hashiba N, Kondo A, Ishii J. Nat Commun. 2024 Dec 19;15(1):10653. doi: 10.1038/s41467-024-54865-z. PubMed 39702268.
Backbone
  Vector backbone: pUC19
  Vector type: Yeast Expression, Synthetic Biology
  Selectable markers: Hygromycin
Growth in bacteria
  Bacterial resistance: Ampicillin, 100 μg/mL
  Growth temperature: 37°C
  Growth strain: DH5alpha
  Copy number: High Copy
Gene/Insert
  Gene/Insert name: EGFP
  Species: Synthetic; Aequorea victoria
  Promoter: 2,4-Diacetylphloroglucinol-regulatable synthetic promoter (KpPhl1.10)
  Cloning method: Ligation Independent Cloning
Terms and licenses: Academic/Nonprofit Terms; Industry Terms: Not Available to Industry
How to cite: pMT1344 was a gift from Jun Ishii (Addgene plasmid # 228306 ; http://n2t.net/addgene:228306 ; RRID:Addgene_228306)
