[The description below was written by a language model from this plasmid's Addgene catalogue record and pLannotate feature annotations shown in this document.]
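Description:
pMT1344 is a 7.2 kb yeast expression plasmid built on a pUC19 backbone for 2,4-diacetylphloroglucinol (DAPG)-regulated expression of EGFP. In E. coli it is maintained at high copy through the ColE1/pUC origin and selected with ampicillin via the bla gene and its native promoter. Remnants of the pUC19 lac region (CAP site, lac promoter and operator, and lacZα and lacI fragments), along with short bom and rop fragments, are backbone leftovers with no apparent role in the yeast payload. No yeast replication origin (2μ, ARS/CEN) is annotated, which suggests chromosomal integration rather than episomal maintenance, although the record does not state this.

The reporter cassette consists of the EGFP coding sequence followed by a short AOX1 coding remnant and the Komagataella phaffii (Pichia pastoris) AOX1 terminator. According to the catalogue entry, EGFP is driven by KpPhl1.10, a synthetic DAPG-regulatable promoter. This promoter is not recognised in the feature table, but it presumably occupies the unannotated stretch just upstream of EGFP. No gene for a DAPG-responsive transcription factor is annotated, so the regulator would have to be supplied separately, and the record does not say how. Yeast selection uses a hygromycin phosphotransferase (hph) gene placed between a TEF1 promoter fragment and a CYC1 terminator fragment. The plasmid also carries a full-length ARG4 (argininosuccinate lyase) sequence matched to S. cerevisiae, preceded by a small DED81 fragment. It could act as an auxotrophic marker or an integration homology region, but its role is not recorded. The construct comes from work on strong inducible synthetic promoters in yeasts, where EGFP fluorescence serves as the readout of promoter activity and inducer response.
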