Features (pLannotate 1.2.2; 21 found; start..end, strand, type, name):
     96..200     +  promoter       AmpR promoter: bla
    201..1061    +  CDS            AmpR: β-lactamase; bla; confers resistance to ampicillin, carbenicillin, and related antibiotics
   1232..1820    +  rep_origin     ori: high-copy-number ColE1/pMB1/pBR322/pUC origin of replication
   2003..2095    +  CDS            lacI (fragment): lac repressor; lacI; The lac repressor binds to the lac operator to inhibit transcription in E. coli. This inhibition can be relieved by adding lactose or isopropyl-β-D-thiogalactopyranoside (IPTG).
   2108..2129    +  protein_bind   CAP binding site: CAP binding activates transcription in the presence of cAMP. E. coli catabolite activator protein
   2144..2174    +  promoter       lac promoter: promoter for the E. coli lac operon
   2182..2198    +  protein_bind   lac operator: The lac repressor binds to the lac operator to inhibit transcription in E. coli. This inhibition can be relieved by adding lactose or isopropyl-β-D-thiogalactopyranoside (IPTG). lac repressor encoded by lacI
   2243..2311    +  CDS            DED81 (fragment): SYNC_SACPA - Protein inferred from homology: Swiss-Prot protein existence level 3. From Saccharomyces paradoxus (Yeast) (Saccharomyces douglasii).
   2503..3867    +  CDS            ARG4: ARLY_YEAST - Experimental evidence at protein level: Swiss-Prot protein existence level 1. From Saccharomyces cerevisiae (strain ATCC 204508 / S288c) (Baker's yeast).
   3877..3900    -  misc_feature   MCS (fragment): pUC18/19 multiple cloning site
   4109..4825    +  CDS            EGFP: EGFP is a basic (constitutively fluorescent) green fluorescent protein published in 1996, derived from Aequorea victoria. It is reported to be a rapidly-maturing weak dimer with moderate acid sensitivity.
   4834..4899    +  CDS            AOX1 (fragment): ALOX1_KOMPC - Experimental evidence at protein level: Swiss-Prot protein existence level 1. Major isoform of alcohol oxidase, which catalyzes the oxidation of methanol to formaldehyde and hydrogen peroxide, the first step in the methanol utilization pathway of methylotrophic yeasts. From Komagataella phaffii (strain ATCC 76273 / CBS 7435 / CECT 11047 / NRRL Y-11430 / Wegner 21-1) (Yeast) (Pichia pastoris).
   4903..5149    +  terminator     AOX1 terminator: Pichia pastoris AOX1; transcription terminator for AOX1
   5170..5195    -  misc_feature   MCS (fragment): pUC18/19 multiple cloning site
   5194..5532    +  promoter       TEF1 promoter (fragment): S. cerevisiae TEF1; promoter for EF-1α
   5546..6568    +  CDS            hph: KHYB_ECOLX - Experimental evidence at protein level: Swiss-Prot protein existence level 1. The aminoglycoside phosphotransferases achieve inactivation of their antibiotic substrates by phosphorylation. Only phosphorylates hygromycin and closely related compounds such as demethyl analogs and destomycin. From Escherichia coli.
   6583..6696    +  terminator     CYC1 terminator (fragment): S. cerevisiae CYC1; transcription terminator for CYC1
   6699..6756    -  CDS            lacI (fragment): lac repressor; lacI; The lac repressor binds to the lac operator to inhibit transcription in E. coli. This inhibition can be relieved by adding lactose or isopropyl-β-D-thiogalactopyranoside (IPTG).
   6774..6931    +  CDS            lacZα (fragment): LacZα fragment of β-galactosidase; lacZ fragment
   6937..7036    -  misc_feature   bom (fragment): basis of mobility region from pBR322
   7138..1       -  CDS            rop (fragment) (across the origin): Rop protein, which maintains plasmids at low copy number; rop
>Addgene plasmid #228306 | pMT1344 | addgene full sequence | sequence record 457084 | Addgene NGS Result
GACGAAAGGGCCTCGTGATACGCCTATTTTTATAGGTTAATGTCATGATAATAATGGTTTCTTAGACGTC
AGGTGGCACTTTTCGGGGAAATGTGCGCGGAACCCCTATTTGTTTATTTTTCTAAATACATTCAAATATG
TATCCGCTCATGAGACAATAACCCTGATAAATGCTTCAATAATATTGAAAAAGGAAGAGTATGAGTATTC
AACATTTCCGTGTCGCCCTTATTCCCTTTTTTGCGGCATTTTGCCTTCCTGTTTTTGCTCACCCAGAAAC
GCTGGTGAAAGTAAAAGATGCTGAAGATCAGTTGGGTGCACGAGTGGGTTACATCGAACTGGATCTCAAC
AGCGGTAAGATCCTTGAGAGTTTTCGCCCCGAAGAACGTTTTCCAATGATGAGCACTTTTAAAGTTCTGC
TATGTGGCGCGGTATTATCCCGTATTGACGCCGGGCAAGAGCAACTCGGTCGCCGCATACACTATTCTCA
GAATGACTTGGTTGAGTACTCACCAGTCACAGAAAAGCATCTTACGGATGGCATGACAGTAAGAGAATTA
TGCAGTGCTGCCATAACCATGAGTGATAACACTGCGGCCAACTTACTTCTGACAACGATCGGAGGACCGA
AGGAGCTAACCGCTTTTTTGCACAACATGGGGGATCATGTAACTCGCCTTGATCGTTGGGAACCGGAGCT
GAATGAAGCCATACCAAACGACGAGCGTGACACCACGATGCCTGTAGCAATGGCAACAACGTTGCGCAAA
CTATTAACTGGCGAACTACTTACTCTAGCTTCCCGGCAACAATTAATAGACTGGATGGAGGCGGATAAAG
TTGCAGGACCACTTCTGCGCTCGGCCCTTCCGGCTGGCTGGTTTATTGCTGATAAATCTGGAGCCGGTGA
GCGTGGGTCTCGCGGTATCATTGCAGCACTGGGGCCAGATGGTAAGCCCTCCCGTATCGTAGTTATCTAC
ACGACGGGGAGTCAGGCAACTATGGATGAACGAAATAGACAGATCGCTGAGATAGGTGCCTCACTGATTA
AGCATTGGTAACTGTCAGACCAAGTTTACTCATATATACTTTAGATTGATTTAAAACTTCATTTTTAATT
TAAAAGGATCTAGGTGAAGATCCTTTTTGATAATCTCATGACCAAAATCCCTTAACGTGAGTTTTCGTTC
CACTGAGCGTCAGACCCCGTAGAAAAGATCAAAGGATCTTCTTGAGATCCTTTTTTTCTGCGCGTAATCT
GCTGCTTGCAAACAAAAAAACCACCGCTACCAGCGGTGGTTTGTTTGCCGGATCAAGAGCTACCAACTCT
TTTTCCGAAGGTAACTGGCTTCAGCAGAGCGCAGATACCAAATACTGTTCTTCTAGTGTAGCCGTAGTTA
GGCCACCACTTCAAGAACTCTGTAGCACCGCCTACATACCTCGCTCTGCTAATCCTGTTACCAGTGGCTG
CTGCCAGTGGCGATAAGTCGTGTCTTACCGGGTTGGACTCAAGACGATAGTTACCGGATAAGGCGCAGCG
GTCGGGCTGAACGGGGGGTTCGTGCACACAGCCCAGCTTGGAGCGAACGACCTACACCGAACTGAGATAC
CTACAGCGTGAGCTATGAGAAAGCGCCACGCTTCCCGAAGGGAGAAAGGCGGACAGGTATCCGGTAAGCG
GCAGGGTCGGAACAGGAGAGCGCACGAGGGAGCTTCCAGGGGGAAACGCCTGGTATCTTTATAGTCCTGT
CGGGTTTCGCCACCTCTGACTTGAGCGTCGATTTTTGTGATGCTCGTCAGGGGGGCGGAGCCTATGGAAA
AACGCCAGCAACGCGGCCTTTTTACGGTTCCTGGCCTTTTGCTGGCCTTTTGCTCACATGTTCTTTCCTG
CGTTATCCCCTGATTCTGTGGATAACCGTATTACCGCCTTTGAGTGAGCTGATACCGCTCGCCGCAGCCG
AACGACCGAGCGCAGCGAGTCAGTGAGCGAGGAAGCGGAAGAGCGCCCAATACGCAAACCGCCTCTCCCC
GCGCGTTGGCCGATTCATTAATGCAGCTGGCACGACAGGTTTCCCGACTGGAAAGCGGGCAGTGAGCGCA
ACGCAATTAATGTGAGTTAGCTCACTCATTAGGCACCCCAGGCTTTACACTTTATGCTTCCGGCTCGTAT
GTTGTGTGGAATTGTGAGCGGATAACAATTTCACACAGGAAACAGCTATGACCATGATTACGCCGCTAGC
CATGGTTGTGCGACAGATTCACTGTGAAAGACTGTTCATTATACCCACGTTTCACTGGGAGATGTAAGCC
TTAGGTGTTTTACCCTGATTAGATAATACAATAACCAACAGAAATACGAGAATCTAAACTAATTTCGATG
ATTCATTTTTCTTTTTACCGCGCTGCCTCTTTTGGCAATTCTTTCACCTATATTCTACCTTCTCTTTCCT
TTTGTTCTAAACTTATTACCAGCTATCTATGTCGAATCAAGAAGAAGGACTTAAACTGTGGGGTGGCAGG
TTTACTGGGGCTACTGACCCCTTGATGGATTTGTATAACGCTTCCTTACCTTACGACAAGAAAATGTACA
AGGTGGATTTAGAAGGAACAAAAGTTTACACTGAGGGCCTGGAGAAAATTAATTTGCTAACTAAAGACGA
ACTAAGTGAGATTCATCGTGGTCTCAAATTGATTGAAGCAGAGTGGGCAGAAGGGAAGTTTGTTGAGAAG
CCAGGGGATGAGGATATTCACACTGCTAATGAACGTCGCTTGGGTGAGTTGATTGGTCGTGGAATCTCTG
GTAAGGTTCATACCGGAAGGTCTAGAAATGATCAAGTTGCCACTGATATGCGGTTGTATGTCAGAGACAA
TCTAACTCAGTTGGCTGACTATCTGAAGCAGTTCATTCAAGTAATCATCAAGAGAGCTGAACAGGAAATA
GACGTCTTGATGCCCGGTTATACTCACTTGCAAAGAGCTCAACCAATCAGATGGTCTCACTGGTTGAGCA
TGTATGCTACCTATTTCACTGAAGATTATGAGAGACTGAATCAAATCGTTAAAAGGTTGAACAAATCCCC
ATTGGGAGCTGGAGCTTTGGCTGGTCATCCTTATGGAATTGATCGTGAATACATTGCTGAGAGATTAGGG
TTTGATTCTGTTATTGGTAATTCTTTGGCCGCTGTTTCAGACAGAGATTTTGTAGTCGAAACCATGTTCT
GGTCTTCGTTGTTTATGAATCATATTTCTCGATTCTCAGAAGATTTGATCATTTACTCCACTGGAGAGTT
TGGATTTATCAAGTTGGCAGATGCTTATTCTACTGGATCTTCTCTGATGCCTCAAAAAAAAAACCCAGAC
TCTTTGGAGTTATTGAGGGGTAAATCTGGTAGATGTTTTGGGGCCTTGGCTGGTTTCCTCATGTCTATTA
AGTCCATTCCGTCAACCTATAACAAAGATATGCAAGAGGATAAGGAGCCTTTATTTGATACTCTAATCAC
TGTAGAGCACTCGATTTTGATAGCATCCGGTGTAGTTTCTACCTTGAACATTGATGCCGAACGAATGAAG
AATGCTCTAACTATGGATATGCTGGCTACAGATCTTGCCGACTATTTAGTTAGAAGGGGAGTTCCATTCA
GAGAAACTCACCACATTTCTGGTGAATGTGTCAGACAAGCCGAGGAGTTGAACCTTTCTGGTATTGATCA
GTTGTCCCTCGAACAATTGAAATCCATTGACTCCCGTTTTGAGGCTGATGTGGCTTCAACGTTTGACTTT
GAAGCCAGTGTTGAAAAAAGAACTGCCACCGGAGGAACTTCTAAGACTGCTGTTTTAAAGCAATTGGATG
CACTGAATGAAAAGCTAGAGTCTTGACTGCAGGTCGACTCTAGAGGATCCATGATACGAAACGTACCGTA
TCGTTAAGGTTCATACCTATATCAACTTTTCATCAGATAGCCTTTGGGTTCAAAAAAGAACTAAAGCAGG
ATGCCTGATATATAAATCCCAGATGATCTGCTTTTGAAACTATTTTCAGTATCTTGATTCGTTTACTTAC
AAACAACTATTGTTGATTTTATCTGGAGAATAATCGAACAAAACTAGTATGGTTTCTAAGGGTGAAGAGT
TGTTCACTGGTGTTGTTCCAATCTTGGTTGAGTTGGACGGTGACGTTAACGGACACAAGTTCTCTGTTTC
TGGTGAAGGTGAGGGTGACGCTACTTACGGAAAGTTGACTTTGAAGTTCATCTGTACTACTGGTAAGTTG
CCAGTTCCATGGCCAACTTTGGTTACTACTTTGACTTACGGTGTTCAGTGTTTCTCCAGATACCCAGACC
ACATGAAGCAGCACGATTTCTTCAAGTCTGCTATGCCAGAGGGTTACGTTCAAGAGAGAACTATCTTCTT
CAAGGACGACGGTAACTACAAGACTAGAGCTGAGGTTAAGTTCGAGGGTGACACATTGGTTAACAGAATC
GAGTTGAAGGGTATCGACTTCAAAGAGGACGGAAACATCTTGGGTCACAAGTTGGAGTACAACTACAACT
CCCACAACGTTTACATCATGGCTGACAAGCAGAAGAACGGTATCAAGGTTAACTTCAAGATCAGACACAA
CATCGAGGACGGTTCCGTTCAATTGGCTGACCACTACCAACAGAACACTCCAATTGGTGACGGTCCAGTT
TTGTTGCCAGACAACCACTACTTGTCCACTCAATCCGCTTTGTCCAAGGACCCAAACGAGAAGAGAGATC
ACATGGTTTTGTTGGAGTTCGTTACTGCTGCTGGTATCACTTTGGGTATGGACGAGTTGTACAAGTAACT
CGAGCCTTAGACATGACTGTTCCTCAGTTCAAGTTGGGCACTTACGAGAAGACCGGTCTTGCTAGATTCT
AATCAAGAGGATGTCAGAATGCCATTTGCCTGAGAGATGCAGGCTTCATTTTTGATACTTTTTTATTTGT
AACCTATATAGTATAGGATTTTTTTTGTCATTTTGTTTCTTCTCGTACGAGCTTGCTCCTGATCAGCCTA
TCTCGCAGCTGATGAATATCTTGTGGTAGGGGTTTGGGAAAATCATTCGAGTTTGATGTTTTTCTTGGTA
TTTCCCACTCCTCTTCAGAGTACAGAAGATTAAGTGAGACGTTCGTTTGTGCAAGCTTAGATCCCCGGGT
ACCGAGCTCGAATTCGCCGTACCACTTCAAAACACCCAAGCACAGCATACTAAATTTCCCCTCTTTCTTC
CTCTAGGGTGTCGTTAATTACCCGTACTAAAGGTTTGGAAAAGAAAAAAGAGACCGCCTCGTTTCTTTTT
CTTCGTCGAAAAAGGCAATAAAAATTTTTATCACGTTTCTTTTTCTTGAAAATTTTTTTTTTTGATTTTT
TTCTCTTTCGATGACCTCCCATTGATATTTAAGTTAATAAACGGTCTTCAATTTCTCAAGTTTCAGTTTC
ATTTTTCTTGTTCTATTACAACTTTTTTTACTTCTTGCTCATTAGAAAGAAAGCATAGCAATCTAATCTA
AGTTTTAATTACAAAATGAAGAAGCCAGAGTTGACTGCTACTTCCGTTGAGAAGTTCTTGATCGAGAAGT
TCGACTCCGTTTCCGACTTGATGCAATTGTCTGAAGGTGAAGAGTCCAGAGCTTTCTCCTTTGACGTTGG
TGGTAGAGGTTACGTTTTGAGAGTTAATTCCTGTGCTGACGGTTTCTACAAGGACAGATACGTTTACAGA
CACTTCGCTTCCGCTGCTTTGCCAATTCCAGAGGTTTTGGACATTGGTGAGTTCTCCGAGTCCTTGACTT
ACTGTATCTCCAGAAGAGCTCAGGGAGTTACATTGCAAGACTTGCCAGAAACTGAGTTGCCAGCTGTTTT
GCAACCAGTTGCTGAAGCTATGGACGCTATTGCTGCTGCTGACTTGTCTCAAACTTCTGGTTTTGGTCCA
TTCGGTCCACAGGGTATTGGTCAGTACACTACTTGGAGAGACTTCATCTGTGCTATCGCTGACCCACATG
TTTACCACTGGCAAACTGTTATGGACGATACTGTTTCCGCTTCCGTTGCTCAGGCTTTGGACGAATTGAT
GTTGTGGGCTGAAGATTGTCCTGAGGTTAGACATTTGGTTCACGCTGACTTCGGTTCCAACAACGTTTTG
ACTGACAACGGTAGAATCACTGCTGTTATCGACTGGTCCGAAGCTATGTTCGGTGACTCTCAATACGAGG
TTGCTAACATCTTCTTTTGGAGACCATGGTTGGCTTGTATGGAACAGCAGACTAGATACTTCGAGAGAAG
ACACCCAGAATTGGCTGGTTCCCCAAGATTGAGAGCTTACATGTTGAGAATCGGTTTGGACCAGTTGTAC
CAGTCCTTGGTTGATGGTAACTTCGATGATGCTGCTTGGGCTCAAGGTAGATGTGACGCTATCGTTAGAT
CCGGTGCTGGTACTGTTGGTAGAACTCAGATTGCTAGAAGATCCGCTGCTGTTTGGACTGACGGTTGTGT
TGAAGTTTTGGCTGACTCCGGTAACAGAAGACCATCCACTAGACCAAGAGCTAAAGAGGTTGGTAGAGTT
TAAGTATTAAGAACGTTATTTATATTTCAAATTTTTCTTTTTTTTCTCTACAGACGCTGTACGCATGTAA
CATTATACTGAAAACCTTGCTTGAGAAGGTTTTGGGACGCTCGAAGATCCAGCTGCATTAATGAATCGGC
CAACGCGCGGGGAGAGGCGGTTTGCGTATTGGGCGCTCTTCCGCTTCCTCGGAATTCACTGGCCGTCGTT
TTACAACGTCGTGACTGGGAAAACCCTGGCGTTACCCAACTTAATCGCCTTGCAGCACATCCCCCTTTCG
CCAGCTGGCGTAATAGCGAAGAGGCCCGCACCGATCGCCCTTCCCAACAGTTGCGCAGCCTGAATGGCGA
ATGGCGCCTGATGCGGTATTTTCTCCTTACGCATCTGTGCGGTATTTCACACCGCATATGGTGCACTCTC
AGTACAATCTGCTCTGATGCCGCATAGTTAAGCCAGCCCCGACACCCGCCAACACCCGCTGACGCGCCCT
GACGGGCTTGTCTGCTCCCGGCATCCGCTTACAGACAAGCTGTGACCGTCTCCGGGAGCTGCATGTGTCA
GAGGTTTTCACCGTCATCACCGAAACGCGCGA
